Addgene plasmid #234369: pMDC32B-SlmiR482bTS-B/c
Purpose: Cloning syn-tasiRNA sequences in minimal SlmiR482bTS precursors for expression in tomato
Depositing lab: Alberto Carbonell. Depositing organization: Instituto de Biologia Molecular y Celular de Plantas. Publication: Precision RNAi in Tomato Using Synthetic Trans-Acting Small Interfering RNAs Derived From Minimal Precursors. Tomassi AH, Juarez-Molina M, Cisneros AE, Alarcia A, Orlando F, Toledano-Franco S, Presa S, Granell A, Carbonell A. Plant Biotechnol J. 2025 Oct 14. doi: 10.1111/pbi.70410. PubMed 41085227.
Backbone
  Vector backbone: pMDC32
  Total vector size (bp): 11639
  Vector type: Plant Expression
  Selectable markers: Hygromycin
Growth in bacteria
  Bacterial resistance: Chloramphenicol and Kanamycin, 25 & 50 μg/mL
  Growth temperature: 37°C
  Growth strain: ccdB Survival
  Copy number: Low Copy
Gene/Insert 1
  Gene/Insert name: B/c (alt name: BsaI-ccdB)
  Insert size (bp): 1469
Gene/Insert 2
  Gene/Insert name: SlmiR482bTS (alt name: Solanum lycopersicum microRNA 482b target site)
  Species: A. thaliana (mustard weed)
  Insert size (bp): 33
Terms and licenses: Academic/Nonprofit Terms; Industry Terms: Not Available to Industry
How to cite: pMDC32B-SlmiR482bTS-B/c was a gift from Alberto Carbonell (Addgene plasmid # 234369 ; http://n2t.net/addgene:234369 ; RRID:Addgene_234369)
