[The description below was written by a language model from this plasmid's Addgene catalogue record and pLannotate feature annotations shown in this document.]
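Description:
pMDC32B-SlmiR482bTS-B/c is a plant binary expression vector of about 11.6 kb, built on the pMDC32 backbone and designed as a cloning recipient for synthetic trans-acting siRNA (syn-tasiRNA) sequences to be expressed in tomato. The backbone carries a ColE1/pBR322-type origin with the bom region for maintenance in E. coli. It also has the pVS1 oriV with the RepA and StaA functions, which support replication and stability in Agrobacterium. A kanamycin resistance gene lies outside the T-DNA. The catalogue lists the plasmid as low copy. Because it contains an intact ccdB toxin gene, it has to be propagated in a ccdB-tolerant strain, with chloramphenicol and kanamycin as the recorded selections.

Between the nopaline-type right and left T-DNA borders there are two plant cassettes. The first uses an enhanced (duplicated-enhancer) CaMV 35S promoter and a NOS terminator flanking the cloning region. That region is bounded by attB1 and attB2 sites and holds the 33 bp target site for Solanum lycopersicum miR482b together with the roughly 1.5 kb B/c cassette. The target site is not annotated in the feature table, and the catalogue oddly lists its species as Arabidopsis. The B/c cassette is a BsaI-flanked segment carrying the chloramphenicol acetyltransferase gene and ccdB. Replacing this cassette with a syn-tasiRNA insert removes the toxin, giving counter-selection against uncut vector in standard strains. The resulting minimal precursor is presumably cleaved under miR482b guidance in tomato cells, which would trigger phased production of the designed small RNAs for targeted gene silencing. The second cassette drives hygromycin phosphotransferase from another enhanced 35S promoter with a CaMV poly(A) signal, allowing selection of transformed plant tissue.
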