Features (pLannotate 1.2.2; 30 found; start..end, strand, type, name):
    425..1219    +  CDS            KanR: aminoglycoside phosphotransferase; aphA-3; confers resistance to kanamycin
   1306..1894    +  rep_origin     ori: high-copy-number ColE1/pMB1/pBR322/pUC origin of replication
   2080..2220    -  misc_feature   bom: basis of mobility region from pBR322
   2322..2361    -  CDS            rop (fragment): Rop protein, which maintains plasmids at low copy number; rop
   2564..2758    -  rep_origin     pVS1 oriV: origin of replication for the Pseudomonas plasmid pVS1 (Heeb et al., 2000)
   2824..3897    -  CDS            pVS1 RepA: replication protein from the Pseudomonas plasmid pVS1 (Heeb et al., 2000)
   4326..4955    -  CDS            pVS1 StaA: stability protein from the Pseudomonas plasmid pVS1 (Heeb et al., 2000)
   5515..5916    -  CDS            Y4CG_SINFN (fragment): Protein inferred from homology: Swiss-Prot protein existence level 3. From Sinorhizobium fredii (strain NBRC 101917 / NGR234).
   6256..6280    -  misc_feature   RB T-DNA repeat: right border repeat from nopaline C58 T-DNA
   6346..6500    -  CDS            lacZα (fragment): LacZα fragment of β-galactosidase; lacZ fragment
   6503..6523    -  misc_feature   MCS (fragment): pUC18/19 multiple cloning site
   6598..7269    +  promoter       CaMV 35S promoter (enhanced): cauliflower mosaic virus 35S promoter with a duplicated enhancer region
   7271..7297    -  misc_feature   MCS (fragment): pUC18/19 multiple cloning site
   7329..7353    +  protein_bind   attB1: mutant version of attB; recombination site for the Gateway® BP reaction BP Clonase™
   7434..7464    +  promoter       lac UV5 promoter: E. coli lac promoter with an "up" mutation
   7488..7517    +  promoter       cat promoter (fragment): promoter of the E. coli cat gene encoding chloramphenicol acetyltransferase
   7518..8174    +  CDS            cat: CAT_ECOLX - Experimental evidence at protein level: Swiss-Prot protein existence level 1. This enzyme is an effector of chloramphenicol resistance in bacteria. From Escherichia coli. This protein is used as a marker in many commonly used cloning vectors, such as pACYC184.
   8356..8514    +  CDS            ccdA (fragment): CCDA_ECO57 - Also known as H, letA. Experimental evidence at protein level: Swiss-Prot protein existence level 1. Antitoxin component of a type II toxin-antitoxin (TA) system which inhibits the post-segregational killing (PSK) of plasmid-free cells, also referred to as a plasmid addiction system. Binds to and blocks the activity of CcdB; will also remove bound CcdB protein from the CcdB-GyrA complex by forming a CcdA-CcdB complex, a process termed rejuvenation. Functions as a transcriptional corepressor for the ccdAB operon, repression also requires CcdB (By similarity). From Escherichia coli
   8519..8821    +  CDS            ccdB: CCDB_ECOLI - Also known as G, letB, letD. Experimental evidence at protein level: Swiss-Prot protein existence level 1. Toxic component of a type II toxin-antitoxin (TA) system, functioning in plasmid maintainence. Responsible for the post- segregational killing (PSK) of plasmid-free cells, also referred to as a plasmid addiction system. Half-life of over 2 hours. Cell killing by CcdB is accompanied by filamentation, defects in chromosome and plasmid segregation, defects in cell division, formation of anucleate cells, decreased DNA synthesis and plasmid loss. Interferes with the activity of DN
   8896..8920    -  protein_bind   attB2: mutant version of attB; recombination site for the Gateway® BP reaction BP Clonase™
   8938..8973    -  misc_feature   MCS (fragment): pBluescript multiple cloning site
   8984..9236    +  terminator     NOS terminator: nopaline synthase terminator and poly(A) signal
   9275..9297    -  protein_bind   lac operator (fragment): The lac repressor binds to the lac operator to inhibit transcription in E. coli. This inhibition can be relieved by adding lactose or isopropyl-β-D-thiogalactopyranoside (IPTG). lac repressor encoded by lacI
   9301..9331    -  promoter       lac promoter: promoter for the E. coli lac operon
   9346..9367    -  protein_bind   CAP binding site: CAP binding activates transcription in the presence of cAMP. E. coli catabolite activator protein
   9380..9468    -  CDS            lacI (fragment): lac repressor; lacI; The lac repressor binds to the lac operator to inhibit transcription in E. coli. This inhibition can be relieved by adding lactose or isopropyl-β-D-thiogalactopyranoside (IPTG).
   9558..10234   +  promoter       CaMV 35S promoter (enhanced): cauliflower mosaic virus 35S promoter with a duplicated enhancer region
  10301..11326   +  CDS            HygR: hygromycin B phosphotransferase confers resistance to hygromycin
  11367..11541   +  polyA_signal   CaMV poly(A) signal: cauliflower mosaic virus polyadenylation signal
  11619..11643   -  misc_feature   LB T-DNA repeat: left border repeat from nopaline C58 T-DNA
>Addgene plasmid #234369 | pMDC32B-SlmiR482bTS-B/c | addgene full sequence | sequence record 468504 | Addgene NGS Result
CCAGCCAGCCAACAGCTCCCCGACCGGCAGCTCGGCACAAAATCACCACTCGATACAGGCAGCCCATCAG
TCCGGGACGGCGTCAGCGGGAGAGCCGTTGTAAGGCGGCAGACTTTGCTCATGTTACCGATGCTATTCGG
AAGAACGGCAACTAAGCTGCCGGGTTTGAAACACGGATGATCTCGCGGAGGGTAGCATGTTGATTGTAAC
GATGACAGAGCGTTGCTGCCTGTGATCACCGCGGTTTCAAAATCGGCTCCGTCGATACTATGTTATACGC
CAACTTTGAAAACAACTTTGAAAAAGCTGTTTTCTGGTATTTAAGGTTTTAGAATGCAAGGAACAGTGAA
TTGGAGTTCGTCTTGTTATAATTAGCTTCTTGGGGTATCTTTAAATACTGTAGAAAAGAGGAAGGAAATA
ATAAATGGCTAAAATGAGAATATCACCGGAATTGAAAAAACTGATCGAAAAATACCGCTGCGTAAAAGAT
ACGGAAGGAATGTCTCCTGCTAAGGTATATAAGCTGGTGGGAGAAAATGAAAACCTATATTTAAAAATGA
CGGACAGCCGGTATAAAGGGACCACCTATGATGTGGAACGGGAAAAGGACATGATGCTATGGCTGGAAGG
AAAGCTGCCTGTTCCAAAGGTCCTGCACTTTGAACGGCATGATGGCTGGAGCAATCTGCTCATGAGTGAG
GCCGATGGCGTCCTTTGCTCGGAAGAGTATGAAGATGAACAAAGCCCTGAAAAGATTATCGAGCTGTATG
CGGAGTGCATCAGGCTCTTTCACTCCATCGACATATCGGATTGTCCCTATACGAATAGCTTAGACAGCCG
CTTAGCCGAATTGGATTACTTACTGAATAACGATCTGGCCGATGTGGATTGCGAAAACTGGGAAGAAGAC
ACTCCATTTAAAGATCCGCGCGAGCTGTATGATTTTTTAAAGACGGAAAAGCCCGAAGAGGAACTTGTCT
TTTCCCACGGCGACCTGGGAGACAGCAACATCTTTGTGAAAGATGGCAAAGTAAGTGGCTTTATTGATCT
TGGGAGAAGCGGCAGGGCGGACAAGTGGTATGACATTGCCTTCTGCGTCCGGTCGATCAGGGAGGATATC
GGGGAAGAACAGTATGTCGAGCTATTTTTTGACTTACTGGGGATCAAGCCTGATTGGGAGAAAATAAAAT
ATTATATTTTACTGGATGAATTGTTTTAGTACCTAGAATGCATGACCAAAATCCCTTAACGTGAGTTTTC
GTTCCACTGAGCGTCAGACCCCGTAGAAAAGATCAAAGGATCTTCTTGAGATCCTTTTTTTCTGCGCGTA
ATCTGCTGCTTGCAAACAAAAAAACCACCGCTACCAGCGGTGGTTTGTTTGCCGGATCAAGAGCTACCAA
CTCTTTTTCCGAAGGTAACTGGCTTCAGCAGAGCGCAGATACCAAATACTGTCCTTCTAGTGTAGCCGTA
GTTAGGCCACCACTTCAAGAACTCTGTAGCACCGCCTACATACCTCGCTCTGCTAATCCTGTTACCAGTG
GCTGCTGCCAGTGGCGATAAGTCGTGTCTTACCGGGTTGGACTCAAGACGATAGTTACCGGATAAGGCGC
AGCGGTCGGGCTGAACGGGGGGTTCGTGCACACAGCCCAGCTTGGAGCGAACGACCTACACCGAACTGAG
ATACCTACAGCGTGAGCTATGAGAAAGCGCCACGCTTCCCGAAGGGAGAAAGGCGGACAGGTATCCGGTA
AGCGGCAGGGTCGGAACAGGAGAGCGCACGAGGGAGCTTCCAGGGGGAAACGCCTGGTATCTTTATAGTC
CTGTCGGGTTTCGCCACCTCTGACTTGAGCGTCGATTTTTGTGATGCTCGTCAGGGGGGCGGAGCCTATG
GAAAAACGCCAGCAACGCGGCCTTTTTACGGTTCCTGGCCTTTTGCTGGCCTTTTGCTCACATGTTCTTT
CCTGCGTTATCCCCTGATTCTGTGGATAACCGTATTACCGCCTTTGAGTGAGCTGATACCGCTCGCCGCA
GCCGAACGACCGAGCGCAGCGAGTCAGTGAGCGAGGAAGCGGAAGAGCGCCTGATGCGGTATTTTCTCCT
TACGCATCTGTGCGGTATTTCACACCGCATATGGTGCACTCTCAGTACAATCTGCTCTGATGCCGCATAG
TTAAGCCAGTATACACTCCGCTATCGCTACGTGACTGGGTCATGGCTGCGCCCCGACACCCGCCAACACC
CGCTGACGCGCCCTGACGGGCTTGTCTGCTCCCGGCATCCGCTTACAGACAAGCTGTGACCGTCTCCGGG
AGCTGCATGTGTCAGAGGTTTTCACCGTCATCACCGAAACGCGCGAGGCAGGGTGCCTTGATGTGGGCGC
CGGCGGTCGAGTGGCGACGGCGCGGCTTGTCCGCGCCCTGGTAGATTGCCTGGCCGTAGGCCAGCCATTT
TTGAGCGGCCAGCGGCCGCGATAGGCCGACGCGAAGCGGCGGGGCGTAGGGAGCGCAGCGACCGAAGGGT
AGGCGCTTTTTGCAGCTCTTCGGCTGTGCGCTGGCCAGACAGTTATGCACAGGCCAGGCGGGTTTTAAGA
GTTTTAATAAGTTTTAAAGAGTTTTAGGCGGAAAAATCGCCTTTTTTCTCTTTTATATCAGTCACTTACA
TGTGTGACCGGTTCCCAATGTACGGCTTTGGGTTCCCAATGTACGGGTTCCGGTTCCCAATGTACGGCTT
TGGGTTCCCAATGTACGTGCTATCCACAGGAAAGAGAACTTTTCGACCTTTTTCCCCTGCTAGGGCAATT
TGCCCTAGCATCTGCTCCGTACATTAGGAACCGGCGGATGCTTCGCCCTCGATCAGGTTGCGGTAGCGCA
TGACTAGGATCGGGCCAGCCTGCCCCGCCTCCTCCTTCAAATCGTACTCCGGCAGGTCATTTGACCCGAT
CAGCTTGCGCACGGTGAAACAGAACTTCTTGAACTCTCCGGCGCTGCCACTGCGTTCGTAGATCGTCTTG
AACAACCATCTGGCTTCTGCCTTGCCTGCGGCGCGGCGTGCCAGGCGGTAGAGAAAACGGCCGATGCCGG
GATCGATCAAAAAGTAATCGGGGTGAACCGTCAGCACGTCCGGGTTCTTGCCTTCTGTGATCTCGCGGTA
CATCCAATCAGCTAGCTCGATCTCGATGTACTCCGGCCGCCCGGTTTCGCTCTTTACGATCTTGTAGCGG
CTAATCAAGGCTTCACCCTCGGATACCGTCACCAGGCGGCCGTTCTTGGCCTTCTTCGTACGCTGCATGG
CAACGTGCGTGGTGTTTAACCGAATGCAGGTTTCTACCAGGTCGTCTTTCTGCTTTCCGCCATCGGCTCG
CCGGCAGAACTTGAGTACGTCCGCAACGTGTGGACGGAACACGCGGCCGGGCTTGTCTCCCTTCCCTTCC
CGGTATCGGTTCATGGATTCGGTTAGATGGGAAACCGCCATCAGTACCAGGTCGTAATCCCACACACTGG
CCATGCCGGCCGGCCCTGCGGAAACCTCTACGTGCCCGTCTGGAAGCTCGTAGCGGATCACCTCGCCAGC
TCGTCGGTCACGCTTCGACAGACGGAAAACGGCCACGTCCATGATGCTGCGACTATCGCGGGTGCCCACG
TCATAGAGCATCGGAACGAAAAAATCTGGTTGCTCGTCGCCCTTGGGCGGCTTCCTAATCGACGGCGCAC
CGGCTGCCGGCGGTTGCCGGGATTCTTTGCGGATTCGATCAGCGGCCGCTTGCCACGATTCACCGGGGCG
TGCTTCTGCCTCGATGCGTTGCCGCTGGGCGGCCTGCGCGGCCTTCAACTTCTCCACCAGGTCATCACCC
AGCGCCGCGCCGATTTGTACCGGGCCGGATGGTTTGCGACCGCTCACGCCGATTCCTCGGGCTTGGGGGT
TCCAGTGCCATTGCAGGGCCGGCAGGCAACCCAGCCGCTTACGCCTGGCCAACCGCCCGTTCCTCCACAC
ATGGGGCATTCCACGGCGTCGGTGCCTGGTTGTTCTTGATTTTCCATGCCGCCTCCTTTAGCCGCTAAAA
TTCATCTACTCATTTATTCATTTGCTCATTTACTCTGGTAGCTGCGCGATGTATTCAGATAGCAGCTCGG
TAATGGTCTTGCCTTGGCGTACCGCGTACATCTTCAGCTTGGTGTGATCCTCCGCCGGCAACTGAAAGTT
GACCCGCTTCATGGCTGGCGTGTCTGCCAGGCTGGCCAACGTTGCAGCCTTGCTGCTGCGTGCGCTCGGA
CGGCCGGCACTTAGCGTGTTTGTGCTTTTGCTCATTTTCTCTTTACCTCATTAACTCAAATGAGTTTTGA
TTTAATTTCAGCGGCCAGCGCCTGGACCTCGCGGGCAGCGTCGCCCTCGGGTTCTGATTCAAGAACGGTT
GTGCCGGCGGCGGCAGTGCCTGGGTAGCTCACGCGCTGCGTGATACGGGACTCAAGAATGGGCAGCTCGT
ACCCGGCCAGCGCCTCGGCAACCTCACCGCCGATGCGCGTGCCTTTGATCGCCCGCGACACGACAAAGGC
CGCTTGTAGCCTTCCATCCGTGACCTCAATGCGCTGCTTAACCAGCTCCACCAGGTCGGCGGTGGCCCAT
ATGTCGTAAGGGCTTGGCTGCACCGGAATCAGCACGAAGTCGGCTGCCTTGATCGCGGACACAGCCAAGT
CCGCCGCCTGGGGCGCTCCGTCGATCACTACGAAGTCGCGCCGGCCGATGGCCTTCACGTCGCGGTCAAT
CGTCGGGCGGTCGATGCCGACAACGGTTAGCGGTTGATCTTCCCGCACGGCCGCCCAATCGCGGGCACTG
CCCTGGGGATCGGAATCGACTAACAGAACATCGGCCCCGGCGAGTTGCAGGGCGCGGGCTAGATGGGTTG
CGATGGTCGTCTTGCCTGACCCGCCTTTCTGGTTAAGTACAGCGATAACCTTCATGCGTTCCCCTTGCGT
ATTTGTTTATTTACTCATCGCATCATATACGCAGCGACCGCATGACGCAAGCTGTTTTACTCAAATACAC
ATCACCTTTTTAGACGGCGGCGCTCGGTTTCTTCAGCGGCCAAGCTGGCCGGCCAGGCCGCCAGCTTGGC
ATCAGACAAACCGGCCAGGATTTCATGCAGCCGCACGGTTGAGACGTGCGCGGGCGGCTCGAACACGTAC
CCGGCCGCGATCATCTCCGCCTCGATCTCTTCGGTAATGAAAAACGGTTCGTCCTGGCCGTCCTGGTGCG
GTTTCATGCTTGTTCCTCTTGGCGTTCATTCTCGGCGGCCGCCAGGGCGTCGGCCTCGGTCAATGCGTCC
TCACGGAAGGCACCGCGCCGCCTGGCCTCGGTGGGCGTCACTTCCTCGCTGCGCTCAAGTGCGCGGTACA
GGGTCGAGCGATGCACGCCAAGCAGTGCAGCCGCCTCTTTCACGGTGCGGCCTTCCTGGTCGATCAGCTC
GCGGGCGTGCGCGATCTGTGCCGGGGTGAGGGTAGGGCGGGGGCCAAACTTCACGCCTCGGGCCTTGGCG
GCCTCGCGCCCGCTCCGGGTGCGGTCGATGATTAGGGAACGCTCGAACTCGGCAATGCCGGCGAACACGG
TCAACACCATGCGGCCGGCCGGCGTGGTGGTGTCGGCCCACGGCTCTGCCAGGCTACGCAGGCCCGCGCC
GGCCTCCTGGATGCGCTCGGCAATGTCCAGTAGGTCGCGGGTGCTGCGGGCCAGGCGGTCTAGCCTGGTC
ACTGTCACAACGTCGCCAGGGCGTAGGTGGTCAAGCATCCTGGCCAGCTCCGGGCGGTCGCGCCTGGTGC
CGGTGATCTTCTCGGAAAACAGCTTGGTGCAGCCGGCCGCGTGCAGTTCGGCCCGTTGGTTGGTCAAGTC
CTGGTCGTCGGTGCTGACGCGGGCATAGCCCAGCAGGCCAGCGGCGGCGCTCTTGTTCATGGCGTAATGT
CTCCGGTTCTAGTCGCAAGTATTCTACTTTATGCGACTAAAACACGCGACAAGAAAACGCCAGGAAAAGG
GCAGGGCGGCAGCCTGTCGCGTAACTTAGGACTTGTGCGACATGTCGTTTTCAGAAGACGGCTGCACTGA
ACGTCAGAAGCCGACTGCACTATAGCAGCGGAGGGGTTGGATCAAAGTACTTTGATCCCGAGGGGAACCC
TGTGGTTGGCATGCACATACAAATGGACGAACGGATAAACCTTTTCACGCCCTTTTAAATATCCGATTAT
TCTAATAAACGCTCTTTTCTCTTAGGTTTACCCGCCAATATATCCTGTCAAACACTGATAGTTTAAACTG
AAGGCGGGAAACGACAATCTGATCCAAGCTCAAGCTGCTCTAGCATTCGCCATTCAGGCTGCGCAACTGT
TGGGAAGGGCGATCGGTGCGGGCCTCTTCGCTATTACGCCAGCTGGCGAAAGGGGGATGTGCTGCAAGGC
GATTAAGTTGGGTAACGCCAGGGTTTTCCCAGTCACGACGTTGTAAAACGACGGCCAGTGCCAAGCTTGC
ATGCCTGCAGGTCAACATGGTGGAGCACGACACACTTGTCTACTCCAAAAATATCAAAGATACAGTCTCA
GAAGACCAAAGGGCAATTGAGACTTTTCAACAAAGGGTAATATCCGGAAACCTCCTCGGATTCCATTGCC
CAGCTATCTGTCACTTTATTGTGAAGATAGTGGAAAAGGAAGGTGGCTCCTACAAATGCCATCATTGCGA
TAAAGGAAAGGCCATCGTTGAAGATGCCTCTGCCGACAGTGGTCCCAAAGATGGACCCCCACCCACGAGG
AGCATCGTGGAAAAAGAAGACGTTCCAACCACGTCTTCAAAGCAAGTGGATTGATGTGATAACATGGTGG
AGCACGACACACTTGTCTACTCCAAAAATATCAAAGATACAGTCTCAGAAGACCAAAGGGCAATTGAGAC
TTTTCAACAAAGGGTAATATCCGGAAACCTCCTCGGATTCCATTGCCCAGCTATCTGTCACTTTATTGTG
AAGATAGTGGAAAAGGAAGGTGGCTCCTACAAATGCCATCATTGCGATAAAGGAAAGGCCATCGTTGAAG
ATGCCTCTGCCGACAGTGGTCCCAAAGATGGACCCCCACCCACGAGGAGCATCGTGGAAAAAGAAGACGT
TCCAACCACGTCTTCAAAGCAAGTGGATTGATGTGATATCTCCACTGACGTAAGGGATGACGCACAATCC
CACTATCCTTCGCAAGACCCTTCCTCTATATAAGGAAGTTCATTTCATTTGGAGAGGACCTCGACTCTAG
AGGATCCCCGGGTACCGGGCCCCCCCTCGAGGCGCGCCAAGCTATCAAACAAGTTTGTACAAAAAAGCAG
GCTCCGCGGCCGCCCCCTTCACCTGTAGGCATGGGCGGTGTAGGCAAGATAGACCATTTAAGAGACCATT
AGGCACCCCAGGCTTTACACTTTATGCTTCCGGCTCGTATAATGTGTGGATTTTGAGTTAGGAGCCGTCG
AGATTTTCAGGAGCTAAGGAAGCTAAAATGGAGAAAAAAATCACTGGATATACCACCGTTGATATATCCC
AATGGCATCGTAAAGAACATTTTGAGGCATTTCAGTCAGTTGCTCAATGTACCTATAACCAGACCGTTCA
GCTGGATATTACGGCCTTTTTAAAGACCGTAAAGAAAAATAAGCACAAGTTTTATCCGGCCTTTATTCAC
ATTCTTGCCCGCCTGATGAATGCTCATCCGGAGTTCCGTATGGCAATGAAAGACGGTGAGCTGGTGATAT
GGGATAGTGTTCACCCTTGTTACACCGTTTTCCATGAGCAAACTGAAACGTTTTCATCGCTCTGGAGTGA
ATACCACGACGATTTCCGGCAGTTTCTACACATATATTCGCAAGATGTGGCGTGTTACGGTGAAAACCTG
GCCTATTTCCCTAAAGGGTTTATTGAGAATATGTTTTTCGTCTCAGCCAATCCCTGGGTGAGTTTCACCA
GTTTTGATTTAAACGTGGCCAATATGGACAACTTCTTCGCCCCCGTTTTCACCATGGGCAAATATTATAC
GCAAGGCGACAAGGTGCTGATGCCGCTGGCGATTCAGGTTCATCATGCCGTTTGTGATGGCTTCCATGTC
GGCAGAATGCTTAATGAATTACAACAGTACTGCGATGAGTGGCAGGGCGGGGCGTAAACGCGTGGAGCCG
GCTTACTAAAAGCCAGATAACAGTATGCGTATTTGCGCGCTGATTTTTGCGGTATAAGAATATATACTGA
TATGTATACCCGAAGTATGTCAAAAAGAGGTATGCTATGAAGCAGCGTATTACAGTGACAGTTGACAGCG
ACAGCTATCAGTTGCTCAAGGCATATATGATGTCAATATCTCCGGTCTGGTAAGCACAACCATGCAGAAT
GAAGCCCGTCGTCTGCGTGCCGAACGCTGGAAAGCGGAAAATCAGGAAGGGATGGCTGAGGTCGCCCGGT
TTATTGAAATGAACGGCTCTTTTGCTGACGAGAACAGGGGCTGGTGAAATGCAGTTTAAGGTTTACACCT
ATAAAAGAGAGAGCCGTTATCGTCTGTTTGTGGATGTACAGAGTGATATTATTGACACGCCCGGCCGACG
GATGGTGATCCCCCTGGCCAGTGCACGTCTGCTGTCAGATAAAGTCTCCCGTGAACTTTACCCGGTGGTG
CATATCGGGGATGAAAGCTGGCGCATGATGACCACCGATATGGCCAGTGTGCCGGTTTCCGTTATCGGGG
AAGAAGTGGCTGATCTCAGCCACCGCGAAAATGACATCAAAAACGCCATTAACCTGATGTTCTGGGGAAT
ATAAATGTCAGGCTCCCTTATACACAGCCAGTCTGCACCTCGACGGTCTCATCGGCATTAAGGGTGGGCG
CGCCGACCCAGCTTTCTTGTACAAAGTGGTTCGATAATTCTTAATTAACTAGTTCTAGAGCGGCCGCCAC
CGCGGTGGAGCTCGAATTTCCCCGATCGTTCAAACATTTGGCAATAAAGTTTCTTAAGATTGAATCCTGT
TGCCGGTCTTGCGATGATTATCATATAATTTCTGTTGAATTACGTTAAGCATGTAATAATTAACATGTAA
TGCATGACGTTATTTATGAGATGGGTTTTTATGATTAGAGTCCCGCAATTATACATTTAATACGCGATAG
AAAACAAAATATAGCGCGCAAACTAGGATAAATTATCGCGCGCGGTGTCATCTATGTTACTAGATCGGGA
ATTCGTAATCATGTCATAGCTGTTTCCTGTGTGAAATTGTTATCCGCTCACAATTCCACACAACATACGA
GCCGGAAGCATAAAGTGTAAAGCCTGGGGTGCCTAATGAGTGAGCTAACTCACATTAATTGCGTTGCGCT
CACTGCCCGCTTTCCAGTCGGGAAACCTGTCGTGCCAGCTGCATTAATGAATCGGCCAACGCGCGGGGAG
AGGCGGTTTGCGTATTGGCTAGAGCAGCTTGCCAACATGGTGGAGCACGACACTCTCGTCTACTCCAAGA
ATATCAAAGATACAGTCTCAGAAGACCAAAGGGCTATTGAGACTTTTCAACAAAGGGTAATATCGGGAAA
CCTCCTCGGATTCCATTGCCCAGCTATCTGTCACTTCATCAAAAGGACAGTAGAAAAGGAAGGTGGCACC
TACAAATGCCATCATTGCGATAAAGGAAAGGCTATCGTTCAAGATGCCTCTGCCGACAGTGGTCCCAAAG
ATGGACCCCCACCCACGAGGAGCATCGTGGAAAAAGAAGACGTTCCAACCACGTCTTCAAAGCAAGTGGA
TTGATGTGAACATGGTGGAGCACGACACTCTCGTCTACTCCAAGAATATCAAAGATACAGTCTCAGAAGA
CCAAAGGGCTATTGAGACTTTTCAACAAAGGGTAATATCGGGAAACCTCCTCGGATTCCATTGCCCAGCT
ATCTGTCACTTCATCAAAAGGACAGTAGAAAAGGAAGGTGGCACCTACAAATGCCATCATTGCGATAAAG
GAAAGGCTATCGTTCAAGATGCCTCTGCCGACAGTGGTCCCAAAGATGGACCCCCACCCACGAGGAGCAT
CGTGGAAAAAGAAGACGTTCCAACCACGTCTTCAAAGCAAGTGGATTGATGTGATATCTCCACTGACGTA
AGGGATGACGCACAATCCCACTATCCTTCGCAAGACCCTTCCTCTATATAAGGAAGTTCATTTCATTTGG
AGAGGACACGCTGAAATCACCAGTCTCTCTCTACAAATCTATCTCTCTCGAGCTTTCGCAGATCCGGGGG
GCAATGAGATATGAAAAAGCCTGAACTCACCGCGACGTCTGTCGAGAAGTTTCTGATCGAAAAGTTCGAC
AGCGTCTCCGACCTGATGCAGCTCTCGGAGGGCGAAGAATCTCGTGCTTTCAGCTTCGATGTAGGAGGGC
GTGGATATGTCCTGCGGGTAAATAGCTGCGCCGATGGTTTCTACAAAGATCGTTATGTTTATCGGCACTT
TGCATCGGCCGCGCTCCCGATTCCGGAAGTGCTTGACATTGGGGAGTTTAGCGAGAGCCTGACCTATTGC
ATCTCCCGCCGTTCACAGGGTGTCACGTTGCAAGACCTGCCTGAAACCGAACTGCCCGCTGTTCTACAAC
CGGTCGCGGAGGCTATGGATGCGATCGCTGCGGCCGATCTTAGCCAGACGAGCGGGTTCGGCCCATTCGG
ACCGCAAGGAATCGGTCAATACACTACATGGCGTGATTTCATATGCGCGATTGCTGATCCCCATGTGTAT
CACTGGCAAACTGTGATGGACGACACCGTCAGTGCGTCCGTCGCGCAGGCTCTCGATGAGCTGATGCTTT
GGGCCGAGGACTGCCCCGAAGTCCGGCACCTCGTGCACGCGGATTTCGGCTCCAACAATGTCCTGACGGA
CAATGGCCGCATAACAGCGGTCATTGACTGGAGCGAGGCGATGTTCGGGGATTCCCAATACGAGGTCGCC
AACATCTTCTTCTGGAGGCCGTGGTTGGCTTGTATGGAGCAGCAGACGCGCTACTTCGAGCGGAGGCATC
CGGAGCTTGCAGGATCGCCACGACTCCGGGCGTATATGCTCCGCATTGGTCTTGACCAACTCTATCAGAG
CTTGGTTGACGGCAATTTCGATGATGCAGCTTGGGCGCAGGGTCGATGCGACGCAATCGTCCGATCCGGA
GCCGGGACTGTCGGGCGTACACAAATCGCCCGCAGAAGCGCGGCCGTCTGGACCGATGGCTGTGTAGAAG
TACTCGCCGATAGTGGAAACCGACGCCCCAGCACTCGTCCGAGGGCAAAGAAATAGAGTAGATGCCGACC
GGGATCTGTCGATCGACAAGCTCGAGTTTCTCCATAATAATGTGTGAGTAGTTCCCAGATAAGGGAATTA
GGGTTCCTATAGGGTTTCGCTCATGTGTTGAGCATATAAGAAACCCTTAGTATGTATTTGTATTTGTAAA
ATACTTCTATCAATAAAATTTCTAATTCCTAAAACCAAAATCCAGTACTAAAATCCAGATCCCCCGAATT
AATTCGGCGTTAATTCAGTACATTAAAAACGTCCGCAATGTGTTATTAAGTTGTCTAAGCGTCAATTTGT
TTACACCACAATATATCCTGCCA
